>Addgene plasmid #28029 | pSL6 SMR1747 | addgene partial sequence | sequence record 34344 | 28029 with bMutS-F (5' cccgagatcctgctgtttta 3')
GACGACGCAAAACGCGCGTCGCAACTGCTGGATATTTCACTGACCAAACGCGGTGCTTCGGCGGGAGAGC
CGATCCCGATGGCGGGGATTCCCTACCATGCGGTGGAAAACTATCTCGCCAAACTGGTGAATCAGGGAGA
GTCCGTTGCCATCTGCGAACAAATTGGCGATCCGGCGACCAGCAAAGGTCCGGTTGAGCGCAAAGTTGTG
CGTATCGTTACGCCAGGCACCATCAGCGATGAAGCCCTGTTGCAGGAGCGTCAGGACAACCTGCTGGCGG
CTATCTGGCAGGACAGCAAAGGTTTCGGCTACGCGACGCTGGATATCAGTTCCGGGCGTTTTCGCCTGAG
CGAACCGGCTGACCGCGAAACGATGGCGGCAGAACTGCAACGCACTAATCCTGCGGAACTGCTGTATGCA
GAAGATTTTGCTGAAATGTCGTTAATTGAAGGCCGTCGCGGCCTGCGCCGTCGCCCGCTGTGGGAGTTTG
AAATCGACACCGCGCGCCAGCAGTTGAATCTGCAATTTGGGACCCGCGATCTGGTCGGTTTTGGCGTCGA
GAACGCGCCGCGCGGACTTTGTGCTGCCGGTTGTCTGTTGCAGTATGCGAAAGATACCCAACGTACGACT
CTGCCGCATATTCGTTCCATCACCATGGAACGTGAGCAGGACAGCATCATTATGGATGCCGCGACGCGTC
GTAATCTGGAAATCACCCAGAACCTGGCGGGTGGTGCGGAAAATACGCTGGCTTCTGTGCTCGACTGCAC
CGTCACGCCGATGGGCAGCCGTATGCTGAAACGCTGGCTGCATATGCCAGTGCGCGATACC
