[The description below was written by a language model from this plasmid's Addgene catalogue record.]
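Description:
pSL6 SMR1747 is a bacterial expression plasmid built on the classic E. coli cloning vector pBR322 (backbone listed as 4361 bp without insert). It is propagated in standard E. coli hosts such as DH5alpha. The record lists it as high copy, and replication presumably depends on the pMB1-type origin native to pBR322, though no feature table is provided to confirm which backbone elements remain. Selection is by kanamycin. According to the depositor's notes, kanamycin resistance comes from a HindIII–BamHI fragment taken from pKC31 rather than from the parental vector. pBR322 normally carries ampicillin and tetracycline resistance genes. ClaI, HindIII and BamHI all lie in or near the tetracycline resistance region, so that marker may have been disrupted during construction, but the record does not state the status of either original marker.

The payload is the E. coli mutS gene, which encodes the methyl-directed mismatch repair protein that recognises and binds base mismatches and small insertion/deletion loops in newly replicated DNA. The gene was introduced as a ClaI–BamHI fragment derived from pMS312, and whether those sites survive in the final plasmid is recorded as unknown. The promoter driving mutS is not stated, so expression may depend on sequences carried within the cloned fragment or on backbone elements. No tags or fusions are recorded.

The associated publication examines whether mismatch repair proteins become limiting during stationary-phase mutation in E. coli. This suggests the plasmid was used to supply extra MutS from a multicopy vector and test the effect of raised MutS levels on mutation in that setting.
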