Addgene plasmid #28029: pSL6 SMR1747
Depositing lab: Susan Rosenberg. Depositing organization: Baylor College of Medicine. Publication: Mismatch repair protein MutL becomes limiting during stationary-phase mutation. Harris RS, Feng G, Ross KJ, Sidhu R, Thulin C, Longerich S, Szigety SK, Winkler ME, Rosenberg SM. Genes Dev. 1997 Sep 15. 11(18):2426-37. 10.1101/gad.11.18.2426 PubMed 9308969.
Backbone
  Vector backbone: pBR322
  Backbone size w/o insert (bp): 4361
  Vector type: Bacterial Expression
Growth in bacteria
  Bacterial resistance: Kanamycin, 50 μg/mL
  Growth temperature: 37°C
  Growth strain: DH5alpha
  Copy number: High Copy
Gene/Insert
  Gene/Insert name: MutS (alt name: methyl-directed mismatch repair protein)
  Species: E. coli
  Entrez Gene: mutS (a.k.a. b2733, ECK2728, ant, fdv, plm)
  Cloning method: Restriction Enzyme; 5′ cloning site ClaI (unknown if destroyed); 3′ cloning site BamHI (unknown if destroyed)
  Sequencing primers: 5′ n/a
Terms and licenses: Academic/Nonprofit Terms; Industry Terms: Not Available to Industry
Depositor comments: pSL6 contains a ClaI–BamHI fragment of pMS312 carrying E. coli mutS and the KanR-conferring HindIII–BamHI fragment of pKC31
How to cite: pSL6 SMR1747 was a gift from Susan Rosenberg (Addgene plasmid # 28029 ; http://n2t.net/addgene:28029 ; RRID:Addgene_28029)
